Addgene plasmid #128287: pEE29
Purpose: asymmetric plasmid partitioning E. coli - target plasmid
Depositing lab: Matthew Bennett. Depositing organization: Rice University. Publication: A synthetic system for asymmetric cell division in Escherichia coli. Molinari S, Shis DL, Bhakta SP, Chappell J, Igoshin OA, Bennett MR. Nat Chem Biol. 2019 Sep;15(9):917-924. doi: 10.1038/s41589-019-0339-x. Epub 2019 Aug 12. PubMed 31406375.
Backbone
  Vector backbone: CloDF13
  Vector type: Bacterial Expression
Growth in bacteria
  Bacterial resistance: Spectinomycin, 50 μg/mL
  Growth temperature: 37°C
  Growth strain: DH5alpha
  Copy number: Unknown
Gene/Insert
  Gene/Insert name: Piq - sfyfp, sopC
  Cloning method: Unknown
Terms and licenses: Academic/Nonprofit Terms; Industry Terms: Not Available to Industry
Depositor comments: Cloning method: Golden Gate. Please note: Plasmid contains a G163C mutation in LacZ. This mutation is not known to affect plasmid function.
How to cite: pEE29 was a gift from Matthew Bennett (Addgene plasmid # 128287 ; http://n2t.net/addgene:128287 ; RRID:Addgene_128287)
