[The description below was written by a language model from this plasmid's Addgene catalogue record and pLannotate feature annotations shown in this document.]
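Description:
pEE29 is a bacterial expression plasmid built on a CloDF13 backbone and intended for use in E. coli, where it serves as the "target plasmid" in a synthetic system for asymmetric plasmid partitioning and asymmetric cell division. It replicates from the CloDF13 (CDF) origin, which is compatible with other common origin classes and so allows it to coexist with additional plasmids carrying the rest of a multi-plasmid circuit. Selection is by spectinomycin, through the aadA (SmR) aminoglycoside adenylyltransferase gene, annotated here downstream of an AmpR-type promoter. The copy number is not recorded.

The payload has two working parts. The first is sopC, the centromere-like partitioning region of the F plasmid, which in its native context is the DNA site bound by the Sop partitioning machinery. Placing it on this plasmid makes the plasmid the addressable cargo of the partitioning system, although the record does not state which protein acts on it or where that protein is encoded. The second is a fluorescent reporter listed in the catalogue as sfyfp under the Piq (lacIq) promoter, a constitutive promoter variant. The automated annotation labels this coding sequence as superfolder GFP, which probably reflects close sequence similarity between the two variants. The reporter lets plasmid-bearing cells be identified by fluorescence.

The annotated sequence also contains a full-length lacZ coding sequence that is not mentioned in the insert name. The depositor notes a G163C mutation in it that is not known to affect function. S-Tag and SET1 fragments, a T7 terminator, and short TcR, CAP-site and f1 ori fragments appear to be backbone remnants. The plasmid was assembled by Golden Gate cloning.
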