Features (pLannotate 1.2.2; 13 found; start..end, strand, type, name):
      1..474     +  misc_feature   sopC: sopC; centromere-like partitioning region of the bacterial F plasmid
    597..3671    +  CDS            lacZ: β-galactosidase; lacZ
   3703..3757    +  promoter       lacIq promoter (fragment): lacI (mutant); In the lacIq allele, a single base change in the promoter boosts expression of the lacI gene about 10-fold.
   3837..4550    +  CDS            superfolder GFP: GFP variant that folds robustly even when fused to poorly folded proteins (Pédelacq et al., 2006)
   4740..4781    +  CDS            S-Tag (fragment): affinity and epitope tag derived from pancreatic ribonuclease A
   4811..4828    +  CDS            SET1 (fragment): solubility-enhancement tag derived from T7 phage gene 10B
   4836..4883    +  terminator     T7 terminator: transcription terminator for bacteriophage T7 RNA polymerase
   5054..5845    -  CDS            SmR: aminoglycoside adenylyltransferase (Murphy, 1985); aadA; confers resistance to spectinomycin and streptomycin
   5846..5937    -  promoter       AmpR promoter: bla
   5985..6723    -  rep_origin     CloDF13 ori: Plasmids containing the CloDF13 (CDF) origin of replication can be propagated in E. coli cells that contain additional plasmids with compatible origins.
   6820..6884    -  CDS            TcR (fragment): tetracycline efflux protein; tet; confers resistance to tetracycline
   6899..6920    -  protein_bind   CAP binding site: CAP binding activates transcription in the presence of cAMP. E. coli catabolite activator protein
   6937..6958    -  rep_origin     f1 ori (fragment): f1 bacteriophage origin of replication; arrow indicates direction of (+) strand synthesis
>Addgene plasmid #128287 | pEE29 | addgene full sequence | sequence record 251668 | Addgene NGS Result
GGCCTGAATATTCTCTCTGGGCCCACTGTTCCACTTGTATCGTCGGTCTGATAATCAGACTGGGACCACG
GTCCCACTCGTATCGTCGGTCTGATTATTAGTCTGGGACCACGGTCCCACTCGTATCGTCGGTCTGATTA
TTAGTCTGGGACCACGGTCCCACTCGTATCGTCGGTCTGATAATCAGACTGGGACCACGGTCCCACTCGT
ATCGTCGGTCTGATTATTAGTCTGGGACCATGGTCCCACTCGTATCGTCGGTCTGATTATTAGTCTGGGA
CCACGGTCCCACTCGTATCGTCGGTCTGATTATTAGTCTGGAACCACGGTCCCACTCGTATCGTCGGTCT
GATTATTAGTCTGGGACCACGGTCCCACTCGTATCGTCGGTCTGATTATTAGTCTGGGACCACGATCCCA
CTCGTGTTGTCGGTCTGATTATCGGTCTGGGACCACGGTCCCACTTGTATTGTCGATCAGACTATCAGCG
TGAGACTACGATTCCATCAATGCCTGTCAAGGGCAAGTATTGACATGTCGTCGTAACCTGTAGAACGGAG
TAACCTCGGTGCAAGAAGACAAAAATCACCTTCAACATGACCATGATTACGGATTCACTGGCCGTCGTTT
TACAACGTCGTGACTGGGAAAACCCTGGCGTTACCCAACTTAATCGCCTTGCAGCACATCCCCCTTTCGC
CAGCTGGCGTAATAGTGAAGAGGCCCGCACCGATCGCCCTTCCCAACAGTTGCGCAGCCTGAATGGCGAA
TGGCGCTTTGCCTGGTTTCCGGCACCAGAAGCGGTGCCGGAAAGCTGGCTGGAGTGCGATCTTCCTGAGG
CCGATACTGTCGTCGTCCCCTCAAACTGGCAGATGCACGGTTACGATGCGCCCATCTACACCAACGTGAC
CTATCCCATTACGGTCAATCCGCCGTTTGTTCCCACGGAGAATCCGACGGGTTGTTACTCGCTCACATTT
AATGTTGATGAAAGCTGGCTACAGGAAGGCCAGACGCGAATTATTTTTGATGGCGTTAACTCGGCGTTTC
ATCTGTGGTGCAACGGGCGCTGGGTCGGTTACTGCCAGGACAGTCGTTTGCCGTCTGAATTTGACCTGAG
CGCATTTTTACGCGCCGGAGAAAACCGCCTCGCGGTGATGGTGCTGCGCTGGAGTGACGGCAGTTATCTG
GAAGATCAGGATATGTGGCGGATGAGCGGCATTTTCCGTGACGTCTCGTTGCTGCATAAACCGACTACAC
AAATCAGCGATTTCCATGTTGCCACTCGCTTTAATGATGATTTCAGCCGCGCTGTACTGGAGGCTGAAGT
TCAGATGTGCGGCGAGTTGCGTGACTACCTACGGGTAACAGTTTCTTTATGGCAGGGTGAAACGCAGGTC
GCCAGCGGCACCGCGCCTTTCGGCGGTGAAATTATCGATGAGCGTGGTGGTTATGCCGATCGCGTCACAC
TACGTCTGAACGTCGAAAACCCGAAACTGTGGAGCGCCGAAATCCCGAATCTCTATCGTGCGGTGGTTGA
ACTGCACACCGCCGACGGCACGCTGATTGAAGCAGAAGCCTGCGATGTCGGTTTCCGCGAGGTGCGGATT
GAAAATGGTCTGCTGCTGCTGAACGGCAAGCCGTTGCTGATTCGAGGCGTTAACCGTCACGAGCATCATC
CTCTGCATGGTCAGGTCATGGATGAGCAGACGATGGTGCAGGATATCCTGCTGATGAAGCAGAACAACTT
TAACGCCGTGCGCTGTTCGCATTATCCGAACCATCCGCTGTGGTACACGCTGTGCGACCGCTACGGCCTG
TATGTGGTGGATGAAGCCAATATTGAAACCCACGGCATGGTGCCAATGAATCGTCTGACCGATGATCCGC
GCTGGCTACCGGCGATGAGCGAACGCGTAACGCGAATGGTGCAGCGCGATCGTAATCACCCGAGTGTGAT
CATCTGGTCGCTGGGGAATGAATCAGGCCACGGCGCTAATCACGACGCGCTGTATCGCTGGATCAAATCT
GTCGATCCTTCCCGCCCGGTGCAGTATGAAGGCGGCGGAGCCGACACCACGGCCACCGATATTATTTGCC
CGATGTACGCGCGCGTGGATGAAGACCAGCCCTTCCCGGCTGTGCCGAAATGGTCCATCAAAAAATGGCT
TTCGCTACCTGGAGAGACGCGCCCGCTGATCCTTTGCGAATACGCCCACGCGATGGGTAACAGTCTTGGC
GGTTTCGCTAAATACTGGCAGGCGTTTCGTCAGTATCCCCGTTTACAGGGCGGCTTCGTCTGGGACTGGG
TGGATCAGTCGCTGATTAAATATGATGAAAACGGCAACCCGTGGTCGGCTTACGGCGGTGATTTTGGCGA
TACGCCGAACGATCGCCAGTTCTGTATGAACGGTCTGGTCTTTGCCGACCGCACGCCGCATCCAGCGCTG
ACGGAAGCAAAACACCAGCAGCAGTTTTTCCAGTTCCGTTTATCCGGGCAAACCATCGAAGTGACCAGCG
AATACCTGTTCCGTCATAGCGATAACGAGCTCCTGCACTGGATGGTGGCGCTGGATGGTAAGCCGCTGGC
AAGCGGTGAAGTGCCTCTGGATGTCGCTCCACAAGGTAAACAGTTGATTGAACTGCCTGAACTACCGCAG
CCGGAGAGCGCCGGGCAACTCTGGCTCACAGTACGCGTAGTGCAACCGAACGCGACCGCATGGTCAGAAG
CCGGGCACATCAGCGCCTGGCAGCAGTGGCGTCTGGCGGAAAACCTCAGTGTGACGCTCCCCGCCGCGTC
CCACGCCATCCCGCATCTGACCACCAGCGAAATGGATTTTTGCATCGAGCTGGGTAATAAGCGTTGGCAA
TTTAACCGCCAGTCAGGCTTTCTTTCACAGATGTGGATTGGCGATAAAAAACAACTGCTGACGCCGCTGC
GCGATCAGTTCACCCGTGCACCGCTGGATAACGACATTGGCGTAAGTGAAGCGACCCGCATTGACCCTAA
CGCCTGGGTCGAACGCTGGAAGGCGGCGGGCCATTACCAGGCCGAAGCAGCGTTGTTGCAGTGCACGGCA
GATACACTTGCTGATGCGGTGCTGATTACGACCGCTCACGCGTGGCAGCATCAGGGGAAAACCTTATTTA
TCAGCCGGAAAACCTACCGGATTGATGGTAGTGGTCAAATGGCGATTACCGTTGATGTTGAAGTGGCGAG
CGATACACCGCATCCGGCGCGGATTGGCCTGAACTGCCAGCTGGCGCAGGTAGCAGAGCGGGTAAACTGG
CTCGGATTAGGGCCGCAAGAAAACTATCCCGACCGCCTTACTGCCGCCTGTTTTGACCGCTGGGATCTGC
CATTGTCAGACATGTATACCCCGTACGTCTTCCCGAGCGAAAACGGTCTGCGCTGCGGGACGCGCGAATT
GAATTATGGCCCACACCAGTGGCGCGGCGACTTCCAGTTCAACATCAGCCGCTACAGTCAACAGCAACTG
ATGGAAACCAGCCATCGCCATCTGCTGCACGCGGAAGAAGGCACATGGCTGAATATCGACGGTTTCCATA
TGGGGATTGGTGGCGACGACTCCTGGAGCCCGTCAGTATCGGCGGAATTCCAGCTGAGCGCCGGTCGCTA
CCATTACCAGTTGGTCTGGTGTCAAAAATAAGAAGACAAAAATCACCTTGCGCTAAGAGCTCGACACCAT
CGAATGGTGCAAAACCTTTCGCGGTATGGCATGATAGCGCCCGGAAGCATGCCACTTAAAAAGGAGATCA
ACAATGAAAGCAATTTTCGTACTGAAACATCTTAATCATGCTGGGGAGGGTTTCTAATGCGTAAAGGCGA
AGAGCTGTTCACTGGTGTCGTCCCTATTCTGGTGGAACTGGATGGTGATGTCAACGGTCATAAGTTTTCC
GTGCGTGGCGAGGGTGAAGGTGACGCAACTAATGGTAAACTGACGCTGAAGTTCATCTGTACTACTGGTA
AACTGCCGGTACCTTGGCCGACTCTGGTAACGACGCTGACTTATGGTGTTCAGTGCTTTGCTCGTTATCC
GGACCATATGAAGCAGCATGACTTCTTCAAGTCCGCCATGCCGGAAGGCTATGTGCAGGAACGCACGATT
TCCTTTAAGGATGACGGCACGTACAAAACGCGTGCGGAAGTGAAATTTGACGGCGATACCCTGGTAAACC
GCATTGAGCTGAAAGGCATTGACTTTAAAGAAGACGGCAATATCCTGGGCCATAAGCTGGAATACAATTT
TAACAGCCACAATGTTTACATCACCGCCGATAAACAAAAAAATGGCATTAAAGCGAATTTTAAAATTCGC
CACAACGTGGAGGATGGCAGCGTGCAGCTGGCTGATCACTACCAGCAAAACACTCCAATCGGTGATGGTC
CTGTTCTGCTGCCAGACAATCACTATCTGAGCTACCAAAGCGTTCTGTCTAAAGATCCGAACGAGAAACG
CGATCATATGGTTCTGCTGGAGTTCGTAACCGCAGCGGGCATCACGCATGGTATGGATGAACTGTACAAA
ACCTCCGCAGCGAACGACGAAAATTACGTGCGCCATCACGCCGCGCATCTCGCGCTCCGACAGCACGCGC
AGGATGCTGCTGGATCTTAGTATATTAGTTAAGTATAAGAAGGAGATATACATATGGCAGATCTCAATTG
GATATCGGCCGGCCACGCGATCGCTGACGTCGGTACCCTCGAGTCTGGTAAAGAAACCGCTGCTGCGAAA
TTTGAACGCCAGCACATGGACTCGTCTACTAGCGCAGCTTAATTAACCTAGGCTGCTGCCACCGCTGAGC
AATAACTAGCATAACCCCTTGGGGCCTCTAAACGGGTCTTGAGGGGTTTTTTGCTGAAACCTCAGGCATT
TGAGAAGCACACGGTCACACTGCTTCCGGTAGTCAATAAACCGGTAAACCAGCAATAGACATAAGCGGCT
ATTTAACGACCCTGCCCTGAACCGACGACCGGGTCATCGTGGCCGGATCTTGCGGCCCCTCGGCTTGAAC
GAATTGTTAGACATTATTTGCCGACTACCTTGGTGATCTCGCCTTTCACGTAGTGGACAAATTCTTCCAA
CTGATCTGCGCGCGAGGCCAAGCGATCTTCTTCTTGTCCAAGATAAGCCTGTCTAGCTTCAAGTATGACG
GGCTGATACTGGGCCGGCAGGCGCTCCATTGCCCAGTCGGCAGCGACATCCTTCGGCGCGATTTTGCTGG
TTACTGCGCTGTACCAAATGCGGGACAACGTAAGCACTACATTTCGCTCATCGCCAGCCCAGTCGGGCGG
CGAGTTCCATAGCGTTAAGGTTTCATTTAGCGCCTCAAATAGATCCTGTTCAGGAACCGGATCAAAGAGT
TCCTCCGCCGCTGGACCTACCAAGGCAACGCTATGTTCTCTTGCTTTTGTCAGCAAGATAGCCAGATCAA
TGTCGATCGTGGCTGGCTCGAAGATACCTGCAAGAATGTCATTGCGCTGCCATTCTCCAAATTGCAGTTC
GCGCTTAGCTGGATAACGCCACGGAATGATGTCGTCGTGCACAACAATGGTGACTTCTACAGCGCGGAGA
ATCTCGCTCTCTCCAGTGGAAGCCGAAGTTTCCAAAAGGTCGTTGATCAAAGCTCGCCGCGTTGTTTCAT
CAAGCCTTACGGTCACCGTAACCAGCAAATCAATATCACTGTGTGGCTTCAGGCCGCCATCCACTGCGGA
GCCGTACAAATGTACGGCCAGCAACGTCGGTTCGAGATGGCGCTCGATGACGCCAACTACCTCTGATAGT
TGAGTCGATACTTCGGCGATCACCGCTTCCCTCATACTCTTCCTTTTTCAATATTATTGAAGCATTTATC
AGGGTTATTGTCTCATGAGCGGATACATATTTGAATGTATTTAGAAAAATAAACAAATAGCTAGCTCACT
CGGTCGCTACGCTCCGGGCGTGAGACTGCGGCGGGCGCTGCGGACACATACAAAGTTACCCACAGATTCC
GTGGATAAGCAGGGGACTAACATGTGAGGCAAAACAGCAGGGCCGCGCCGGTGGCGTTTTTCCATAGGCT
CCGCCCTCCTGCCAGAGTTCACATAAACAGACGCTTTTCCGGTGCATCTGTGGGAGCCGTGAGGCTCAAC
CATGAATCTGACAGTACGGGCGAAACCCGACAGGACTTAAAGATCCCCACCGTTTCCGGCGGGTCGCTCC
CTCTTGCGCTCTCCTGTTCCGACCCTGCCGTTTACCGGATACCTGTTCCGCCTTTCTCCCTTACGGGAAG
TGTGGCGCTTTCTCATAGCTCACACACTGGTATCTCGGCTCGGTGTAGGTCGTTCGCTCCAAGCTGGGCT
GTAAGCAAGAACTCCCCGTTCAGCCCGACTGCTGCGCCTTATCCGGTAACTGTTCACTTGAGTCCAACCC
GGAAAAGCACGGTAAAACGCCACTGGCAGCAGCCATTGGTAACTGGGAGTTCGCAGAGGATTTGTTTAGC
TAAACACGCGGTTGCTCTTGAAGTGTGCGCCAAAGTCCGGCTACACTGGAAGGACAGATTTGGTTGCTGT
GCTCTGCGAAAGCCAGTTACCACGGTTAAGCAGTTCCCCAACTGACTTAACCTTCGATCAAACCACCTCC
CCAGGTGGTTTTTTCGTTTACAGGGCAAAAGATTACGCGCAGAAAAAAAGGATCTCAAGAAGATCCTTTG
ATCTTTTCTACTGAACCGCTCTAGATTTCAGTGCAATTTATCTCTTCAAATGTAGCACCTGAAGTCAGCC
CCATACGATATAAGTTGTAATTCTCATGTTAGTCATGCCCCGCGCCCACCGGAAGGAGCTGACTGGGTTG
AAGGCTCTCAAGGGCATCGGTCGAGATCCCGGTGCCTAATGAGTGAGCTAACTTACATTAATTGCGTTGC
GCCACACCAGTTTGGAACAAGAGTCCACCTCGAGCTTTCAGGAAAATTTTTCTGTATAATAGATTCATAA
ATTTGAGAGAAGAGTGCGACCACGTTTTAGTCTACGTTTATCTGTCTTTACTTAATGTCCTTTGTTACAG
GCCAGAAAGCATAACT
